>Addgene plasmid #162536 | px330-Kmt2b-2 | addgene full sequence | sequence record 324905 | Addgene NGS Result
GAGGGCCTATTTCCCATGATTCCTTCATATTTGCATATACGATACAAGGCTGTTAGAGAGATAATTGGAA
TTAATTTGACTGTAAACACAAAGATATTAGTACAAAATACGTGACGTAGAAAGTAATAATTTCTTGGGTA
GTTTGCAGTTTTAAAATTATGTTTTAAAATGGACTATCATATGCTTACCGTAACTTGAAAGTATTTCGAT
TTCTTGGCTTTATATATCTTGTGGAAAGGACGAAACACCGGGGGGGTCGTCTTATGCTTGGTTTTAGAGC
TAGAAATAGCAAGTTAAAATAAGGCTAGTCCGTTATCAACTTGAAAAAGTGGCACCGAGTCGGTGCTTTT
TTGTTTTAGAGCTAGAAATAGCAAGTTAAAATAAGGCTAGTCCGTTTTTAGCGCGTGCGCCAATTCTGCA
GACAAATGGCTCTAGAGGTACCCGTTACATAACTTACGGTAAATGGCCCGCCTGGCTGACCGCCCAACGA
CCCCCGCCCATTGACGTCAATAGTAACGCCAATAGGGACTTTCCATTGACGTCAATGGGTGGAGTATTTA
CGGTAAACTGCCCACTTGGCAGTACATCAAGTGTATCATATGCCAAGTACGCCCCCTATTGACGTCAATG
ACGGTAAATGGCCCGCCTGGCATTGTGCCCAGTACATGACCTTATGGGACTTTCCTACTTGGCAGTACAT
CTACGTATTAGTCATCGCTATTACCATGGTCGAGGTGAGCCCCACGTTCTGCTTCACTCTCCCCATCTCC
CCCCCCTCCCCACCCCCAATTTTGTATTTATTTATTTTTTAATTATTTTGTGCAGCGATGGGGGCGGGGG
GGGGGGGGGGGCGCGCGCCRGGSGGGGSGGGGSGGGGSGRGGGGSGGGGSGGGGSGRGGCGGAGAGGTGC
GGCGGCAGCCAATCAGAGCGGCGCGCTCCGAAAGTTTCCTTTTATGGCGAGGCGGCGGCGGCGGCGGCCC
TATAAAAAGCGAAGCGCGCGGCGGGCGGGAGTCGCTGCGCGCTGCCTTCGCCCCGTGCCCCGCTCCGCCG
CCGCCTCGCGCCGCCCGCCCCGGCTCTGACTGACCGCGTTACTCCCACAGGTGAGCGGGCGGGACGGCCC
TTCTCCTCCGGGCTGTAATTAGCTGAGCAAGAGGTAAGGGTTTAAGGGATGGTTGGTTGGTGGGGTATTA
ATGTTTAATTACCTGGAGCACCTGCCTGAAATCACTTTTTTTCAGGTTGGACCGGTGCCACCATGGACTA
TAAGGACCACGACGGAGACTACAAGGATCATGATATTGATTACAAAGACGATGACGATAAGATGGCCCCA
AAGAAGAAGCGGAAGGTCGGTATCCACGGAGTCCCAGCAGCCGACAAGAAGTACAGCATCGGCCTGGACA
TCGGCACCAACTCTGTGGGCTGGGCCGTGATCACCGACGAGTACAAGGTGCCCAGCAAGAAATTCAAGGT
GCTGGGCAACACCGACCGGCACAGCATCAAGAAGAACCTGATCGGAGCCCTGCTGTTCGACAGCGGCGAA
ACAGCCGAGGCCACCCGGCTGAAGAGAACCGCCAGAAGAAGATACACCAGACGGAAGAACCGGATCTGCT
ATCTGCAAGAGATCTTCAGCAACGAGATGGCCAAGGTGGACGACAGCTTCTTCCACAGACTGGAAGAGTC
CTTCCTGGTGGAAGAGGATAAGAAGCACGAGCGGCACCCCATCTTCGGCAACATCGTGGACGAGGTGGCC
TACCACGAGAAGTACCCCACCATCTACCACCTGAGAAAGAAACTGGTGGACAGCACCGACAAGGCCGACC
TGCGGCTGATCTATCTGGCCCTGGCCCACATGATCAAGTTCCGGGGCCACTTCCTGATCGAGGGCGACCT
GAACCCCGACAACAGCGACGTGGACAAGCTGTTCATCCAGCTGGTGCAGACCTACAACCAGCTGTTCGAG
GAAAACCCCATCAACGCCAGCGGCGTGGACGCCAAGGCCATCCTGTCTGCCAGACTGAGCAAGAGCAGAC
GGCTGGAAAATCTGATCGCCCAGCTGCCCGGCGAGAAGAAGAATGGCCTGTTCGGAAACCTGATTGCCCT
GAGCCTGGGCCTGACCCCCAACTTCAAGAGCAACTTCGACCTGGCCGAGGATGCCAAACTGCAGCTGAGC
AAGGACACCTACGACGACGACCTGGACAACCTGCTGGCCCAGATCGGCGACCAGTACGCCGACCTGTTTC
TGGCCGCCAAGAACCTGTCCGACGCCATCCTGCTGAGCGACATCCTGAGAGTGAACACCGAGATCACCAA
GGCCCCCCTGAGCGCCTCTATGATCAAGAGATACGACGAGCACCACCAGGACCTGACCCTGCTGAAAGCT
CTCGTGCGGCAGCAGCTGCCTGAGAAGTACAAAGAGATTTTCTTCGACCAGAGCAAGAACGGCTACGCCG
GCTACATTGACGGCGGAGCCAGCCAGGAAGAGTTCTACAAGTTCATCAAGCCCATCCTGGAAAAGATGGA
CGGCACCGAGGAACTGCTCGTGAAGCTGAACAGAGAGGACCTGCTGCGGAAGCAGCGGACCTTCGACAAC
GGCAGCATCCCCCACCAGATCCACCTGGGAGAGCTGCACGCCATTCTGCGGCGGCAGGAAGATTTTTACC
CATTCCTGAAGGACAACCGGGAAAAGATCGAGAAGATCCTGACCTTCCGCATCCCCTACTACGTGGGCCC
TCTGGCCAGGGGAAACAGCAGATTCGCCTGGATGACCAGAAAGAGCGAGGAAACCATCACCCCCTGGAAC
TTCGAGGAAGTGGTGGACAAGGGCGCTTCCGCCCAGAGCTTCATCGAGCGGATGACCAACTTCGATAAGA
ACCTGCCCAACGAGAAGGTGCTGCCCAAGCACAGCCTGCTGTACGAGTACTTCACCGTGTATAACGAGCT
GACCAAAGTGAAATACGTGACCGAGGGAATGAGAAAGCCCGCCTTCCTGAGCGGCGAGCAGAAAAAGGCC
ATCGTGGACCTGCTGTTCAAGACCAACCGGAAAGTGACCGTGAAGCAGCTGAAAGAGGACTACTTCAAGA
AAATCGAGTGCTTCGACTCCGTGGAAATCTCCGGCGTGGAAGATCGGTTCAACGCCTCCCTGGGCACATA
CCACGATCTGCTGAAAATTATCAAGGACAAGGACTTCCTGGACAATGAGGAAAACGAGGACATTCTGGAA
GATATCGTGCTGACCCTGACACTGTTTGAGGACAGAGAGATGATCGAGGAACGGCTGAAAACCTATGCCC
ACCTGTTCGACGACAAAGTGATGAAGCAGCTGAAGCGGCGGAGATACACCGGCTGGGGCAGGCTGAGCCG
GAAGCTGATCAACGGCATCCGGGACAAGCAGTCCGGCAAGACAATCCTGGATTTCCTGAAGTCCGACGGC
TTCGCCAACAGAAACTTCATGCAGCTGATCCACGACGACAGCCTGACCTTTAAAGAGGACATCCAGAAAG
CCCAGGTGTCCGGCCAGGGCGATAGCCTGCACGAGCACATTGCCAATCTGGCCGGCAGCCCCGCCATTAA
GAAGGGCATCCTGCAGACAGTGAAGGTGGTGGACGAGCTCGTGAAAGTGATGGGCCGGCACAAGCCCGAG
AACATCGTGATCGAAATGGCCAGAGAGAACCAGACCACCCAGAAGGGACAGAAGAACAGCCGCGAGAGAA
TGAAGCGGATCGAAGAGGGCATCAAAGAGCTGGGCAGCCAGATCCTGAAAGAACACCCCGTGGAAAACAC
CCAGCTGCAGAACGAGAAGCTGTACCTGTACTACCTGCAGAATGGGCGGGATATGTACGTGGACCAGGAA
CTGGACATCAACCGGCTGTCCGACTACGATGTGGACCATATCGTGCCTCAGAGCTTTCTGAAGGACGACT
CCATCGACAACAAGGTGCTGACCAGAAGCGACAAGAACCGGGGCAAGAGCGACAACGTGCCCTCCGAAGA
GGTCGTGAAGAAGATGAAGAACTACTGGCGGCAGCTGCTGAACGCCAAGCTGATTACCCAGAGAAAGTTC
GACAATCTGACCAAGGCCGAGAGAGGCGGCCTGAGCGAACTGGATAAGGCCGGCTTCATCAAGAGACAGC
TGGTGGAAACCCGGCAGATCACAAAGCACGTGGCACAGATCCTGGACTCCCGGATGAACACTAAGTACGA
CGAGAATGACAAGCTGATCCGGGAAGTGAAAGTGATCACCCTGAAGTCCAAGCTGGTGTCCGATTTCCGG
AAGGATTTCCAGTTTTACAAAGTGCGCGAGATCAACAACTACCACCACGCCCACGACGCCTACCTGAACG
CCGTCGTGGGAACCGCCCTGATCAAAAAGTACCCTAAGCTGGAAAGCGAGTTCGTGTACGGCGACTACAA
GGTGTACGACGTGCGGAAGATGATCGCCAAGAGCGAGCAGGAAATCGGCAAGGCTACCGCCAAGTACTTC
TTCTACAGCAACATCATGAACTTTTTCAAGACCGAGATTACCCTGGCCAACGGCGAGATCCGGAAGCGGC
CTCTGATCGAGACAAACGGCGAAACCGGGGAGATCGTGTGGGATAAGGGCCGGGATTTTGCCACCGTGCG
GAAAGTGCTGAGCATGCCCCAAGTGAATATCGTGAAAAAGACCGAGGTGCAGACAGGCGGCTTCAGCAAA
GAGTCTATCCTGCCCAAGAGGAACAGCGATAAGCTGATCGCCAGAAAGAAGGACTGGGACCCTAAGAAGT
ACGGCGGCTTCGACAGCCCCACCGTGGCCTATTCTGTGCTGGTGGTGGCCAAAGTGGAAAAGGGCAAGTC
CAAGAAACTGAAGAGTGTGAAAGAGCTGCTGGGGATCACCATCATGGAAAGAAGCAGCTTCGAGAAGAAT
CCCATCGACTTTCTGGAAGCCAAGGGCTACAAAGAAGTGAAAAAGGACCTGATCATCAAGCTGCCTAAGT
ACTCCCTGTTCGAGCTGGAAAACGGCCGGAAGAGAATGCTGGCCTCTGCCGGCGAACTGCAGAAGGGAAA
CGAACTGGCCCTGCCCTCCAAATATGTGAACTTCCTGTACCTGGCCAGCCACTATGAGAAGCTGAAGGGC
TCCCCCGAGGATAATGAGCAGAAACAGCTGTTTGTGGAACAGCACAAGCACTACCTGGACGAGATCATCG
AGCAGATCAGCGAGTTCTCCAAGAGAGTGATCCTGGCCGACGCTAATCTGGACAAAGTGCTGTCCGCCTA
CAACAAGCACCGGGATAAGCCCATCAGAGAGCAGGCCGAGAATATCATCCACCTGTTTACCCTGACCAAT
CTGGGAGCCCCTGCCGCCTTCAAGTACTTTGACACCACCATCGACCGGAAGAGGTACACCAGCACCAAAG
AGGTGCTGGACGCCACCCTGATCCACCAGAGCATCACCGGCCTGTACGAGACACGGATCGACCTGTCTCA
GCTGGGAGGCGACAAAAGGCCGGCGGCCACGAAAAAGGCCGGCCAGGCAAAAAAGAAAAAGTAAGAATTC
CTAGAGCTCGCTGATCAGCCTCGACTGTGCCTTCTAGTTGCCAGCCATCTGTTGTTTGCCCCTCCCCCGT
GCCTTCCTTGACCCTGGAAGGTGCCACTCCCACTGTCCTTTCCTAATAAAATGAGGAAATTGCATCGCAT
TGTCTGAGTAGGTGTCATTCTATTCTGGGGGGTGGGGTGGGGCAGGACAGCAAGGGGGAGGATTGGGAAG
AGAATAGCAGGCATGCTGGGGAGCGGCCGCAGGAACCCCTAGTGATGGAGTTGGCCACTCCCTCTCTGCG
CGCTCGCTCGCTCACTGAGGCCGGGCGACCAAAGGTCGCCCGACGCCCGGGCTTTGCCCGGGCGGCCTCA
GTGAGCGAGCGAGCGCGCAGCTGCCTGCAGGGGCGCCTGATGCGGTATTTTCTCCTTACGCATCTGTGCG
GTATTTCACACCGCATA
[95 nt withheld, positions 5968-6062]
T
[46 nt withheld, positions 6064-6109]
C
[141 nt withheld, positions 6111-6251]
CCTTTGACGTTGGAGTCCACGTTCTTT
[37 nt withheld, positions 6279-6315]
ACTCTATCTCGGGCTATTCTTTTGATTTATAAGGGATTTTGCCGATTTCGGTCTATTGGTTAAAAAATGA
GCTGATTTAACAAAAATTTAACGCGAATTTTAACAAAATATTAACGTTTACAATTTTATGGTGCACTCTC
AGTACAATCTGCTCTGATGCCGCATAGTTAAGCCAGCCCCGACACCCGCCAACACCCGCTGACGCGCCCT
GACGGGCTTGTCTGCTCCCGGCATCCGCTTACAGACAAGCTGTGACCGTCTCCGGGAGCTGCATGTGTCA
GAGGTTTTCACCGTCATCACCGAAACGCGCGAGACGAAAGGGCCTCGTGATACGCCTATTTTTATAGGTT
AATGTCATGATAATAATGGTTTCTTAGACGTCAGGTGGCACTTTTCGGGGAAATGTGCGCGGAACCCCTA
TTTGTTTATTTTTCTAAATACATTCAAATATGTATCCGCTCATGAGACAATAACCCTGATAAATGCTTCA
ATAATATTGAAAAAGGAAGAGTATGAGTATTCAACATTTCCGTGTCGCCCTTATTCCCTTTTTTGCGGCA
TTTTGCCTTCCTGTTTTTGCTCACCCAGAAACGCTGGTGAAAGTAAAAGATGCTGAAGATCAGTTGGGTG
CACGAGTGGGTTACATCGAACTGGATCTCAACAGCGGTAAGATCCTTGAGAGTTTTCGCCCCGAAGAACG
TTTTCCAATGATGAGCACTTTTAAAGTTCTGCTATGTGGCGCGGTATTATCCCGTATTGACGCCGGGCAA
GAGCAACTCGGTCGCCGCATACACTATTCTCAGAATGACTTGGTTGAGTACTCACCAGTCACAGAAAAGC
ATCTTACGGATGGCATGACAGTAAGAGAATTATGCAGTGCTGCCATAACCATGAGTGATAACACTGCGGC
CAACTTACTTCTGACAACGATCGGAGGACCGAAGGAGCTAACCGCTTTTTTGCACAACATGGGGGATCAT
GTAACTCGCCTTGATCGTTGGGAACCGGAGCTGAATGAAGCCATACCAAACGACGAGCGTGACACCACGA
TGCCTGTAGCAATGGCAACAACGTTGCGCAAACTATTAACTGGCGAACTACTTACTCTAGCTTCCCGGCA
ACAATTAATAGACTGGATGGAGGCGGATAAAGTTGCAGGACCACTTCTGCGCTCGGCCCTTCCGGCTGGC
TGGTTTATTGCTGATAAATCTGGAGCCGGTGAGCGTGGAAGCCGCGGTATCATTGCAGCACTGGGGCCAG
ATGGTAAGCCCTCCCGTATCGTAGTTATCTACACGACGGGGAGTCAGGCAACTATGGATGAACGAAATAG
ACAGATCGCTGAGATAGGTGCCTCACTGATTAAGCATTGGTAACTGTCAGACCAAGTTTACTCATATATA
CTTTAGATTGATTTAAAACTTCATTTTTAATTTAAAAGGATCTAGGTGAAGATCCTTTTTGATAATCTCA
TGACCAAAATCCCTTAACGTGAGTTTTCGTTCCACTGAGCGTCAGACCCCGTAGAAAAGATCAAAGGATC
TTCTTGAGATCCTTTTTTTCTGCGCGTAATCTGCTGCTTGCAAACAAAAAAACCACCGCTACCAGCGGTG
GTTTGTTTGCCGGATCAAGAGCTACCAACTCTTTTTCCGAAGGTAACTGGCTTCAGCAGAGCGCAGATAC
CAAATACTGTTCTTCTAGTGTAGCCGTAGTTAGGCCACCACTTCAAGAACTCTGTAGCACCGCCTACATA
CCTCGCTCTGCTAATCCTGTTACCAGTGGCTGCTGCCAGTGGCGATAAGTCGTGTCTTACCGGGTTGGAC
TCAAGACGATAGTTACCGGATAAGGCGCAGCGGTCGGGCTGAACGGGGGGTTCGTGCACACAGCCCAGCT
TGGAGCGAACGACCTACACCGAACTGAGATACCTACAGCGTGAGCTATGAGAAAGCGCCACGCTTCCCGA
AGGGAGAAAGGCGGACAGGTATCCGGTAAGCGGCAGGGTCGGAACAGGAGAGCGCACGAGGGAGCTTCCA
GGGGGAAACGCCTGGTATCTTTATAGTCCTGTCGGGTTTCGCCACCTCTGACTTGAGCGTCGATTTTTGT
GATGCTCGTCAGGGGGGCGGAGCCTATGGAAAAACGCCAGCAACGCGGCCTTTTTACGGTTCCTGGCCTT
TTGCTGGCCTTTTGCTCACATGT
Features (pLannotate 1.2.2; 18 found; start..end, strand, type, name):
      1..241     +  promoter       U6 promoter: RNA polymerase III promoter for human U6 snRNA
    271..346     +  misc_RNA       gRNA scaffold: guide RNA scaffold for the Streptococcus pyogenes CRISPR/Cas9 system
    353..396     +  misc_RNA       gRNA scaffold (fragment): guide RNA scaffold for the Streptococcus pyogenes CRISPR/Cas9 system
    443..728     +  enhancer       CMV enhancer: human cytomegalovirus immediate early enhancer; contains an 18-bp deletion relative to the standard CMV enhancer
    730..1007    +  promoter       chicken β-actin promoter: No description available
   1008..1235    +  intron         hybrid intron: hybrid between chicken β-actin (CBA) and minute virus of mice (MMV) introns (Gray et al., 2011)
   1373..2974    +  CDS            Cas9(N): N-terminal portion of Streptococcus pyogenes Cas9 (Zetsche et al., 2015)
   2975..5473    +  CDS            Cas9(C): C-terminal portion of Streptococcus pyogenes Cas9 (Zetsche et al., 2015)
   5474..5521    +  CDS            nucleoplasmin NLS: bipartite nuclear localization signal from nucleoplasmin
   5555..5666    +  polyA_signal   bGH poly(A) signal: bovine growth hormone polyadenylation signal
   5771..5911    +  repeat_region  AAV2 ITR: inverted terminal repeat of adeno-associated virus serotype 2 inverted
   5916..5967    -  misc_feature   bom (fragment): basis of mobility region from pBR322
   5986..6441    +  rep_origin     f1 ori (sequence partly withheld): f1 bacteriophage origin of replication; arrow indicates direction of (+) strand synthesis
   6442..6491    -  misc_feature   bom (fragment): basis of mobility region from pBR322
   6593..6628    -  CDS            rop (fragment): Rop protein, which maintains plasmids at low copy number; rop
   6723..6827    +  promoter       AmpR promoter: bla
   6828..7688    +  CDS            AmpR: β-lactamase; bla; confers resistance to ampicillin, carbenicillin, and related antibiotics
   7859..8447    +  rep_origin     ori: high-copy-number ColE1/pMB1/pBR322/pUC origin of replication
