[The description below was written by a language model from this plasmid's Addgene catalogue record and pLannotate feature annotations shown in this document.]
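Description:
px330-Kmt2b-2 is an all-in-one CRISPR/Cas9 mammalian expression plasmid built on the px330 backbone, carrying a single guide RNA directed against mouse Kmt2b (also known as Mll2 or Wbp7). The sequenced construct is about 8.5 kb. It is propagated in bacteria through a high-copy ColE1/pUC-type origin and selected with ampicillin via the β-lactamase gene. An f1 phage origin is also present, along with short fragments of pBR322-derived bom and rop sequences that are backbone remnants.

The plasmid holds two expression units. In the first, the human U6 RNA polymerase III promoter drives the Kmt2b-specific 20-nt spacer fused to the Streptococcus pyogenes guide RNA scaffold. The spacer was inserted between BbsI sites that were destroyed during cloning. In the second, a hybrid promoter made of the CMV enhancer, the chicken β-actin promoter and a hybrid intron drives S. pyogenes Cas9. The annotation tool labels this as adjoining N- and C-terminal portions, but they are contiguous and together appear to form the full-length coding sequence. Cas9 carries a C-terminal nucleoplasmin nuclear localization signal and is terminated by the bGH polyadenylation signal. A single AAV2 inverted terminal repeat is annotated downstream of the cassette; with only one ITR listed, the table does not indicate a packageable AAV genome. No mammalian selection marker or fluorescent reporter is annotated.

Delivered to mouse cells, the plasmid co-expresses Cas9 and the guide to cut and disrupt Kmt2b. The associated publication concerns cooperation between cancer driver genes in hepatocellular carcinoma, suggesting use in loss-of-function modelling of this gene in liver tumours. The "-2" in the name suggests it is one of several guides against this gene, though the record does not say so.
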