Addgene plasmid #162536: px330-Kmt2b-2
Purpose: sgRNA targeting Kmt2b
Depositing lab: Amaia Lujambio. Depositing organization: Icahn School of Medicine at Mount Sinai. Publication: Cooperation between distinct cancer driver genes underlies inter-tumor heterogeneity in hepatocellular carcinoma. Molina-Sanchez P, Ruiz de Galarreta M, Yao MA, Lindblad KE, Bresnahan E, Bitterman E, Martin TC, Rubenstein T, Nie K, Golas J, Choudhary S, Barcena-Varela M, Elmas A, Miguela V, Ding Y, Kan Z, Grinspan LT, Huang KL, Parsons RE, Shields DJ, Rollins RA, Lujambio A. Gastroenterology. 2020 Aug 16. pii: S0016-5085(20)35054-X. doi: 10.1053/j.gastro.2020.08.015. PubMed 32814112.
Backbone
  Vector backbone: px330
  Backbone manufacturer: Feng Zhang lab (Addgene plasmid # 42230)
  Backbone size w/o insert (bp): 8500
  Vector type: Mammalian Expression
Growth in bacteria
  Bacterial resistance: Ampicillin, 100 μg/mL
  Growth temperature: 37°C
  Growth strain: NEB Stable
  Copy number: Unknown
Gene/Insert
  Gene/Insert name: sgRNA targeting Kmt2b
  gRNA/shRNA sequence: GGGGGGTCGTCTTATGCTTG
  Species: M. musculus (mouse)
  Mutation: None
  Entrez Gene: Kmt2b (a.k.a. 2610014H22Rik, Ml, Mll2, Wbp, Wbp7, mKIAA0304)
  Promoter: U6
  Cloning method: Restriction Enzyme; 5′ cloning site BbsI (destroyed during cloning); 3′ cloning site BbsI (destroyed during cloning)
  Sequencing primers: 5′ hU6-F
Terms and licenses: Academic/Nonprofit Terms; Industry Terms: Not Available to Industry
How to cite: px330-Kmt2b-2 was a gift from Amaia Lujambio (Addgene plasmid # 162536 ; http://n2t.net/addgene:162536 ; RRID:Addgene_162536)
